Addgene plasmid #148714: pnEA-NpM-SceIF4G_408-500_AF
Purpose: Bacterial Expression of SceIF4G_408-500
Depositing lab: Elisa Izaurralde. Depositing organization: Max Planck Institute for Developmental Biology. Publication: Structural motifs in eIF4G and 4E-BPs modulate their binding to eIF4E to regulate translation initiation in yeast. Gruner S, Weber R, Peter D, Chung MY, Igreja C, Valkov E, Izaurralde E. Nucleic Acids Res. 2018 Jul 27;46(13):6893-6908. doi: 10.1093/nar/gky542. PubMed 30053226.
Backbone
  Vector backbone: Unknown
  Vector type: Bacterial Expression
Growth in bacteria
  Bacterial resistance: Ampicillin, 100 μg/mL
  Growth temperature: 37°C
  Growth strain: DH5alpha
  Copy number: Low Copy
Gene/Insert
  Gene/Insert name: SceIF4G_408-500
  Species: S. cerevisiae (budding yeast)
  Entrez Gene: TIF4631 (a.k.a. YGR162W)
  Cloning method: Unknown
Terms and licenses: Academic/Nonprofit Terms; Industry Terms: Not Available to Industry
Depositor comments: Geneart clone of ScEIF4G, codon optimized for Expression in E.coli. (sequence according to Uniprot.: P39935) Plasmids from this collection were made available to the research community and donated after the lab closed. Please note that the sequence provided by the depositing laboratory may be theoretical/predicted or based on Sanger sequencing results. There may be discrepancies between sequencing results obtained by Addgene and the depositor sequence. If an Addgene verified sequence is not available, please contact before placing your order to request that our lab fully sequence the plasmid.
How to cite: pnEA-NpM-SceIF4G_408-500_AF was a gift from Elisa Izaurralde (Addgene plasmid # 148714 ; http://n2t.net/addgene:148714 ; RRID:Addgene_148714)
