[The description below was written by a language model from this plasmid's Addgene catalogue record and pLannotate feature annotations shown in this document.]
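Description:
pnEA-NpM-SceIF4G_408-500_AF is a 7.2 kb bacterial expression plasmid for producing a fragment of Saccharomyces cerevisiae eIF4G1 (TIF4631, residues 408–500) in E. coli. The catalogue lists the backbone as unknown, but the annotated features show a pBR322/pET-like architecture. It has a ColE1/pMB1-type origin together with the bom site and the rop gene, which fits the recorded low copy number. A β-lactamase gene under its own promoter provides ampicillin selection. Several tetracycline-resistance gene fragments and the tet promoter flank the lacI and expression cassettes. They appear to be non-functional remnants of the parental vector.

The expression cassette is driven by a T7 promoter with an adjacent lac operator and the strong phage T7 gene 10 ribosome binding site, and it ends at a T7 terminator. A plasmid-borne lacI gene supplies repressor, so transcription should be IPTG-inducible in hosts that provide T7 RNA polymerase. The open reading frame begins with a cytosolic maltose-binding protein lacking its signal sequence. This is followed by the eIF4G segment, which the depositor describes as derived from a synthetic gene codon-optimised for E. coli. Downstream of the insert is a GB1 domain from streptococcal protein G, and a short match to a T7 gene 10-derived solubility tag is annotated just before the terminator. MBP and GB1 are both solubility-enhancing partners, and MBP can also serve for affinity purification. Any protease cleavage sites between the modules are not annotated in the record.

The associated study concerns structural motifs in eIF4G and 4E-BPs that modulate binding to eIF4E in yeast. The construct was therefore most likely used to make recombinant eIF4G peptide for biochemical and structural work, although the record states only bacterial expression as its purpose.
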