Features (pLannotate 1.2.2; 21 found; start..end, strand, type, name):
    104..208     +  promoter       AmpR promoter: bla
    209..1069    +  CDS            AmpR: β-lactamase; bla; confers resistance to ampicillin, carbenicillin, and related antibiotics
   1240..1828    +  rep_origin     ori: high-copy-number ColE1/pMB1/pBR322/pUC origin of replication
   2014..2156    -  misc_feature   bom: basis of mobility region from pBR322
   2258..2449    -  CDS            rop: Rop protein, which maintains plasmids at low copy number; rop
   2466..2846    +  CDS            YPB1_ECOLX: Protein predicted: Swiss-Prot protein existence level 4. From Escherichia coli.
   3088..3712    -  CDS            TcR (fragment): tetracycline efflux protein; tet; confers resistance to tetracycline
   3727..3748    -  protein_bind   CAP binding site: CAP binding activates transcription in the presence of cAMP. E. coli catabolite activator protein
   3761..4843    -  CDS            lacI: lac repressor; lacI; The lac repressor binds to the lac operator to inhibit transcription in E. coli. This inhibition can be relieved by adding lactose or isopropyl-β-D-thiogalactopyranoside (IPTG).
   4844..4921    -  promoter       lacI promoter: lacI
   4929..5208    -  CDS            TcR (fragment): tetracycline efflux protein; tet; confers resistance to tetracycline
   5230..5248    +  promoter       T7 promoter: promoter for bacteriophage T7 RNA polymerase
   5249..5273    +  protein_bind   lac operator: The lac repressor binds to the lac operator to inhibit transcription in E. coli. This inhibition can be relieved by adding lactose or isopropyl-β-D-thiogalactopyranoside (IPTG). lac repressor encoded by lacI
   5288..5310    +  RBS            RBS: efficient ribosome binding site from bacteriophage T7 gene 10 (Olins and Rangwala, 1989)
   5321..6417    +  CDS            MBP (fragment): maltose binding protein from E. coli; malE (mutated); This version of the gene does not encode a signal sequence, so MBP will remain in the cytosol.
   6463..6768    +  CDS            TIF4631 (fragment): IF4F1_YEAST - Experimental evidence at protein level: Swiss-Prot protein existence level 1. Component of the eIF4F complex, which interacts with the mRNA cap structure and serves as an initial point of assembly for the translation apparatus. Stimulates translation by interaction with polyadenylate-binding protein PAB1, bringing the 5'- and 3'-ends of the mRNA in proximity. The formation of this circular mRNP structure appears to be critical for the synergistic effects of the cap and the poly(A) tail in facilitating translation initiation, recycling of ribosomes, and mRNA stability. TIF4631 is
   6763..6920    +  CDS            GB1 (fragment): B1 domain of Streptococcal protein G effective as a solubilizing fusion partner (Cheng and Patel, 2004)
   6925..6943    +  CDS            SET1 (fragment): solubility-enhancement tag derived from T7 phage gene 10B
   6957..7004    +  terminator     T7 terminator: transcription terminator for bacteriophage T7 RNA polymerase
   7027..7131    -  CDS            TcR (fragment): tetracycline efflux protein; tet; confers resistance to tetracycline
   7179..7207    -  promoter       tet promoter: E. coli promoter for tetracycline efflux protein gene
>Addgene plasmid #148714 | pnEA-NpM-SceIF4G_408-500_AF | depositor full sequence | sequence record 291162 | Full Sequence
TTCTTGAAGACGAAAGGGCCTCGTGATACGCCTATTTTTATAGGTTAATGTCATGATAATAATGGTTTCT
TAGACGTCAGGTGGCACTTTTCGGGGAAATGTGCGCGGAACCCCTATTTGTTTATTTTTCTAAATACATT
CAAATATGTATCCGCTCATGAGACAATAACCCTGATAAATGCTTCAATAATATTGAAAAAGGAAGAGTAT
GAGTATTCAACATTTCCGTGTCGCCCTTATTCCCTTTTTTGCGGCATTTTGCCTTCCTGTTTTTGCTCAC
CCAGAAACGCTGGTGAAAGTAAAAGATGCTGAAGATCAGTTGGGTGCACGAGTGGGTTACATCGAACTGG
ATCTCAACAGCGGTAAGATCCTTGAGAGTTTTCGCCCCGAAGAACGTTTTCCAATGATGAGCACTTTTAA
AGTTCTGCTATGTGGCGCGGTATTATCCCGTGTTGACGCCGGGCAAGAGCAACTCGGTCGCCGCATACAC
TATTCTCAGAATGACTTGGTTGAGTACTCACCAGTCACAGAAAAGCATCTTACGGATGGCATGACAGTAA
GAGAATTATGCAGTGCTGCCATAACCATGAGTGATAACACTGCGGCCAACTTACTTCTGACAACGATCGG
AGGACCGAAGGAGCTAACCGCTTTTTTGCACAACATGGGGGATCATGTAACTCGCCTTGATCGTTGGGAA
CCGGAGCTGAATGAAGCCATACCAAACGACGAGCGTGACACCACGATGCCTGCAGCAATGGCAACAACGT
TGCGCAAACTATTAACTGGCGAACTACTTACTCTAGCTTCCCGGCAACAATTAATAGACTGGATGGAGGC
GGATAAAGTTGCAGGACCACTTCTGCGCTCGGCCCTTCCGGCTGGCTGGTTTATTGCTGATAAATCTGGA
GCCGGTGAGCGTGGGTCTCGCGGTATCATTGCAGCACTGGGGCCAGATGGTAAGCCCTCCCGTATCGTAG
TTATCTACACGACGGGGAGTCAGGCAACTATGGATGAACGAAATAGACAGATCGCTGAGATAGGTGCCTC
ACTGATTAAGCATTGGTAACTGTCAGACCAAGTTTACTCATATATACTTTAGATTGATTTAAAACTTCAT
TTTTAATTTAAAAGGATCTAGGTGAAGATCCTTTTTGATAATCTCATGACCAAAATCCCTTAACGTGAGT
TTTCGTTCCACTGAGCGTCAGACCCCGTAGAAAAGATCAAAGGATCTTCTTGAGATCCTTTTTTTCTGCG
CGTAATCTGCTGCTTGCAAACAAAAAAACCACCGCTACCAGCGGTGGTTTGTTTGCCGGATCAAGAGCTA
CCAACTCTTTTTCCGAAGGTAACTGGCTTCAGCAGAGCGCAGATACCAAATACTGTCCTTCTAGTGTAGC
CGTAGTTAGGCCACCACTTCAAGAACTCTGTAGCACCGCCTACATACCTCGCTCTGCTAATCCTGTTACC
AGTGGCTGCTGCCAGTGGCGATAAGTCGTGTCTTACCGGGTTGGACTCAAGACGATAGTTACCGGATAAG
GCGCAGCGGTCGGGCTGAACGGGGGGTTCGTGCACACAGCCCAGCTTGGAGCGAACGACCTACACCGAAC
TGAGATACCTACAGCGTGAGCTATGAGAAAGCGCCACGCTTCCCGAAGGGAGAAAGGCGGACAGGTATCC
GGTAAGCGGCAGGGTCGGAACAGGAGAGCGCACGAGGGAGCTTCCAGGGGGAAACGCCTGGTATCTTTAT
AGTCCTGTCGGGTTTCGCCACCTCTGACTTGAGCGTCGATTTTTGTGATGCTCGTCAGGGGGGCGGAGCC
TATGGAAAAACGCCAGCAACGCGGCCTTTTTACGGTTCCTGGCCTTTTGCTGGCCTTTTGCTCACATGTT
CTTTCCTGCGTTATCCCCTGATTCTGTGGATAACCGTATTACCGCCTTTGAGTGAGCTGATACCGCTCGC
CGCAGCCGAACGACCGAGCGCAGCGAGTCAGTGAGCGAGGAAGCGGAAGAGCGCCTGATGCGGTATTTTC
TCCTTACGCATCTGTGCGGTATTTCACACCGCATATATGGTGCACTCTCAGTACAATCTGCTCTGATGCC
GCATAGTTAAGCCAGTATACACTCCGCTATCGCTACGTGACTGGGTCATGGCTGCGCCCCGACACCCGCC
AACACCCGCTGACGCGCCCTGACGGGCTTGTCTGCTCCCGGCATCCGCTTACAGACAAGCTGTGACCGTC
TCCGGGAGCTGCATGTGTCAGAGGTTTTCACCGTCATCACCGAAACGCGCGAGGCAGCTGCGGTAAAGCT
CATCAGCGTGGTCGTGAAGCGATTCACAGATGTCTGCCTGTTCATCCGCGTCCAGCTCGTTGAGTTTCTC
CAGAAGCGTTAATGTCTGGCTTCTGATAAAGCGGGCCATGTTAAGGGCGGTTTTTTCCTGTTTGGTCACT
GATGCCTCCGTGTAAGGGGGATTTCTGTTCATGGGGGTAATGATACCGATGAAACGAGAGAGGATGCTCA
CGATACGGGTTACTGATGATGAACATGCCCGGTTACTGGAACGTTGTGAGGGTAAACAACTGGCGGTATG
GATGCGGCGGGACCAGAGAAAAATCACTCAGGGTCAATGCCAGCGCTTCGTTAATACAGATGTAGGTGTT
CCACAGGGTAGCCAGCAGCATCCTGCGATGCAGATCCGGAACATAATGGTGCAGGGCGCTGACTTCCGCG
TTTCCAGACTTTACGAAACACGGAAACCGAAGACCATTCATGTTGTTGCTCAGGTCGCAGACGTTTTGCA
GCAGCAGTCGCTTCACGTTCGCTCGCGTATCGGTGATTCATTCTGCTAACCAGTAAGGCAACCCCGCCAG
CCTAGCCGGGTCCTCAACGACAGGAGCACGATCATGCGCACCCGTGGCCAGGACCCAACGCTGCCCGAGA
TGCGCCGCGTGCGGCTGCTGGAGATGGCGGACGCGATGGATATGTTCTGCCAAGGGTTGGTTTGCGCATT
CACAGTTCTCCGCAAGAATTGATTGGCTCCAATTCTTGGAGTGGTGAATCCGTTAGCGAGGTGCCGCCGG
CTTCCATTCAGGTCGAGGTGGCCCGGCTCCATGCACCGCGACGCAACGCGGGGAGGCAGACAAGGTATAG
GGCGGCGCCTACAATCCATGCCAACCCGTTCCATGTGCTCGCCGAGGCGGCATAAATCGCCGTGACGATC
AGCGGTCCAGTGATCGAAGTTAGGCTGGTAAGAGCCGCGAGCGATCCTTGAAGCTGTCCCTGATGGTCGT
CATCTACCTGCCTGGACAGCATGGCCTGCAACGCGGGCATCCCGATGCCGCCGGAAGCGAGAAGAATCAT
AATGGGGAAGGCCATCCAGCCTCGCGTCGCGAACGCCAGCAAGACGTAGCCCAGCGCGTCGGCCGCCATG
CCGGCGATAATGGCCTGCTTCTCGCCGAAACGTTTGGTGGCGGGACCAGTGACGAAGGCTTGAGCGAGGG
CGTGCAAGATTCCGAATACCGCAAGCGACAGGCCGATCATCGTCGCGCTCCAGCGAAAGCGGTCCTCGCC
GAAAATGACCCAGAGCGCTGCCGGCACCTGTCCTACGAGTTGCATGATAAAGAAGACAGTCATAAGTGCG
GCGACGATAGTCATGCCCCGCGCCCACCGGAAGGAGCTGACTGGGTTGAAGGCTCTCAAGGGCATCGGTC
GAGATCCCGGTGCCTAATGAGTGAGCTAACTTACATTAATTGCGTTGCGCTCACTGCCCGCTTTCCAGTC
GGGAAACCTGTCGTGCCAGCTGCATTAATGAATCGGCCAACGCGCGGGGAGAGGCGGTTTGCGTATTGGG
CGCCAGGGTGGTTTTTCTTTTCACCAGTGAGACGGGCAACAGCTGATTGCCCTTCACCGCCTGGCCCTGA
GAGAGTTGCAGCAAGCGGTCCACGCTGGTTTGCCCCAGCAGGCGAAAATCCTGTTTGATGGTGGTTAACG
GCGGGATATAACATGAGCTGTCTTCGGTATCGTCGTATCCCACTACCGAGATATCCGCACCAACGCGCAG
CCCGGACTCGGTAATGGCGCGCATTGCGCCCAGCGCCATCTGATCGTTGGCAACCAGCATCGCAGTGGGA
ACGATGCCCTCATTCAGCATTTGCATGGTTTGTTGAAAACCGGACATGGCACTCCAGTCGCCTTCCCGTT
CCGCTATCGGCTGAATTTGATTGCGAGTGAGATATTTATGCCAGCCAGCCAGACGCAGACGCGCCGAGAC
AGAACTTAATGGGCCCGCTAACAGCGCGATTTGCTGGTGACCCAATGCGACCAGATGCTCCACGCCCAGT
CGCGTACCGTCTTCATGGGAGAAAATAATACTGTTGATGGGTGTCTGGTCAGAGACATCAAGAAATAACG
CCGGAACATTAGTGCAGGCAGCTTCCACAGCAATGGCATCCTGGTCATCCAGCGGATAGTTAATGATCAG
CCCACTGACGCGTTGCGCGAGAAGATTGTGCACCGCCGCTTTACAGGCTTCGACGCCGCTTCGTTCTACC
ATCGACACCACCACGCTGGCACCCAGTTGATCGGCGCGAGATTTAATCGCCGCGACAATTTGCGACGGCG
CGTGCAGGGCCAGACTGGAGGTGGCAACGCCAATCAGCAACGACTGTTTGCCCGCCAGTTGTTGTGCCAC
GCGGTTGGGAATGTAATTCAGCTCCGCCATCGCCGCTTCCACTTTTTCCCGCGTTTTCGCAGAAACGTGG
CTGGCCTGGTTCACCACGCGGGAAACGGTCTGATAAGAGACACCGGCATACTCTGCGACATCGTATAACG
TTACTGGTTTCACATTCACCACCCTGAATTGACTCTCTTCCGGGCGCTATCATGCCATACCGCGAAAGGT
TTTGCGCCATTCGATGGTGTCCGGGATCTCGACGCTCTCCCTTATGCGACTCCTGCATTAGGAAGCAGCC
CAGTAGTAGGTTGAGGCCGTTGAGCACCGCCGCCGCAAGGAATGGTGCATGCAAGGAGATGGCGCCCAAC
AGTCCCCCGGCCACGGGGCCTGCCACCATACCCACGCCGAAACAAGCGCTCATGAGCCCGAAGTGGCGAG
CCCGATCTTCCCCATCGGTGATGTCGGCGATATAGGCGCCAGCAACCGCACCTGTGGCGCCGGTGATGCC
GGCCACGATGCGTCCGGCGTAGAGGATCGAGATCTCGATCCCGCGAAATTAATACGACTCACTATAGGGG
AATTGTGAGCGGATAACAATTCCCCACTAGTAATAATTTTGTTTAACTTTAAGAAGGAGATATACCATGG
AAACTGAAGAAGGTAAACTGGTAATCTGGATTAACGGCGATAAAGGCTATAACGGTCTCGCTGAAGTCGG
TAAGAAATTCGAGAAAGATACCGGAATTAAAGTCACCGTTGAGCATCCGGATAAACTGGAAGAGAAATTC
CCACAGGTTGCGGCAACTGGCGATGGCCCTGACATTATCTTCTGGGCACACGACCGCTTTGGTGGCTACG
CTCAATCTGGCCTGTTGGCTGAAATCACCCCGGACAAAGCGTTCCAGGACAAGCTGTATCCGTTTACCTG
GGATGCCGTACGTTACAACGGCAAGCTGATTGCTTACCCGATCGCTGTTGAAGCGTTATCGCTGATTTAT
AACAAAGACCTGCTGCCGAACCCGCCAAAAACCTGGGAAGAGATCCCGGCGCTGGATAAAGAACTGAAAG
CGAAAGGTAAGAGCGCCCTGATGTTCAACCTGCAAGAACCGTACTTCACCTGGCCGCTGATTGCTGCTGA
CGGGGGTTATGCGTTCAAGTATGAAAACGGCAAGTACGACATTAAAGACGTGGGCGTGGATAACGCTGGC
GCGAAAGCGGGTCTGACCTTCCTGGTTGACCTGATTAAAAACAAACACATGAATGCAGACACCGATTACT
CCATCGCAGAAGCTGCCTTTAATAAAGGCGAAACAGCGATGACCATCAACGGCCCGTGGGCATGGTCCAA
CATCGACACCAGCAAAGTGAATTATGGTGTAACGGTACTGCCGACCTTCAAGGGTCAACCATCCAAACCG
TTCGTTGGCGTGCTGAGCGCAGGTATTAACGCCGCCAGTCCGAACAAAGAGCTGGCAAAAGAGTTCCTCG
AAAACTATCTGCTGACTGATGAAGGTCTGGAAGCGGTTAATAAAGACAAACCGCTGGGTGCCGTAGCGCT
GAAGTCTTACGAGGAAGAGTTGGCGAAAGATCCACGTATTGCCGCCACGATGGAAAACGCCCAGAAAGGT
GAAATCATGCCGAACATCCCGCAGATGTCCGCTTTCTGGTATGCCGTGCGTACTGCGGTGATCAACGCCG
CCAGCGGTCGTCAGACTGTCGATGAAGCCCTTAAAGACGCGCAGACTGGTACCGGCAGCGGCCTGGAAGT
TCTGTTCCAGGGGCCCCATATGACAAATACCGTTAGCCATATTCTGAATGTTCTGAAAGATGCAACCCCG
ATCGAAGATGTTTTTAGCTTTAACTATCCGGAAGGTATTGAAGGTCCGGATATCAAATACAAAAAAGAAC
ATGTGAAATATACCTATGGTCCGACCTTTCTGCTGCAGTTTAAAGATAAACTGAACGTTAAAGCAGATGC
CGAATGGGTTCAGAGCACCGCAAGCAAAATTGTGATTCCGCCGGGCATGGGACGTGGCAATCGCAGTCGT
GATTCGGGTCGTTTTGGTAACGGATCCGCTAGCGGCATGCAGTACAAACTTATCCTGAACGGTAAAACCC
TGAAAGGTGAAACCACCACCGAAGCTGTTGACGCTGCTACCGCGGAAAAAGTTTTCAAACAGTACGCTAA
CGACAACGGTGTTGACGGTGAATGGACCTACGACGACGCTACCAAAACCTACACCGTAACGGAATGAGTT
GGCTGCTGCCACCCGCTGAGCAATAACTAGCATAACCCCTTGGGGCCTCTAAACGGGTCTTGAGGGGTTT
TTTGCTGAAAGGAGGAACTATATCCGGATATCCCGCAAGAGGCCCGGCAGTACCGGCATAACCAAGCCTA
TGCCTACAGCATCCAGGGTGACGGTGCCGAGGATGACGATGAGCGCATTGTTAGATTTCATACACGGTGC
CTGACTGCGTTAGCAATTTAACTGTGATAAACTACCGCATTAAAGCTTATCGATGATAAGCTGTCAAACA
TGAGAA
